Addgene plasmid #66235: CASR-Tango
Purpose: Expression of G protein-coupled receptors for PRESTO-Tango: parallel receptorome expression and screening via transcriptional output, with transcriptional activation following arrestin translocation
Depositing lab: Bryan Roth. Depositing organization: University of North Carolina at Chapel Hill. Publication: PRESTO-Tango as an open-source resource for interrogation of the druggable human GPCRome. Kroeze WK, Sassano MF, Huang XP, Lansu K, McCorvy JD, Giguere PM, Sciaky N, Roth BL. Nat Struct Mol Biol. 2015 May;22(5):362-9. doi: 10.1038/nsmb.3014. Epub 2015 Apr 20. PubMed 25895059.
Backbone
  Vector backbone: empty Tango
  Backbone size w/o insert (bp): 6632
  Vector type: Mammalian Expression
  Selectable markers: Neomycin (select with G418)
Growth in bacteria
  Bacterial resistance: Ampicillin, 100 μg/mL
  Growth temperature: 37°C
  Growth strain: DH5alpha
  Copy number: High Copy
Gene/Insert
  Gene/Insert name: CASR
  Species: H. sapiens (human)
  Insert size (bp): 3264
  Entrez Gene: CASR (a.k.a. CAR, EIG8, FHH, FIH, GPRC2A, HHC, HHC1, HYPOC1, NSHPT, PCAR1, hCasR)
  Promoter: CMV
  Tag / fusion protein: FLAG (N terminal on backbone)
  Cloning method: Restriction Enzyme; 5′ cloning site NotI (not destroyed); 3′ cloning site XhoI (destroyed during cloning)
  Sequencing primers: 5′ CMV-F; 3′ Tet-R
Terms and licenses: Academic/Nonprofit Terms; Industry Terms: Not Available to Industry
Depositor comments: Please note: Most of the PRESTO-Tango vectors do not contain the XhoI cut site downstream of the tTA sequence and instead carry an XbaI site. If you need to perform an XhoI digest we recommend sequencing with a forward primer at the C-terminus of tTA to determine which of the two sites is present. Suggested primer: 5-gagctccacttagacggcgagg-3. Original backbone was pcDNA3.1(+). These plasmids were generated as part of the Illuminating the Druggable Genome (IDG) program sponsored by the NIH Common Fund. The goal of this program is to identify, gather, and distribute information and resources for proteins that currently are not well-studied yet belong to commonly drug-targeted protein families: protein kinases, non-olfactory G-protein coupled receptors (GPCRs), and ion channels. The IDG program is designed to develop fundamental research tools for understudied proteins, elucidate their function, and disseminate the IDG-related resources and data to the greater scientific community.
How to cite: CASR-Tango was a gift from Bryan Roth (Addgene plasmid # 66235 ; http://n2t.net/addgene:66235 ; RRID:Addgene_66235)
