[The description below was written by a language model from this plasmid's Addgene catalogue record and pLannotate feature annotations shown in this document.]
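Description:
CASR-Tango is a mammalian expression plasmid from the PRESTO-Tango collection, built on an "empty Tango" backbone that derives from pcDNA3.1(+). It is propagated in E. coli through a high-copy ColE1/pUC-type origin with ampicillin selection (AmpR under its own promoter). It also carries an f1 phage origin. For mammalian cells, an SV40 early promoter drives a neomycin phosphotransferase gene followed by an SV40 poly(A) signal, which allows G418 selection. The sequenced record is about 9.9 kb, consistent with the stated backbone plus a roughly 3.3 kb insert.

The payload is a single fusion reading frame driven by the CMV immediate-early enhancer and promoter and terminated by the bGH polyadenylation signal. A backbone-encoded N-terminal FLAG epitope precedes the human calcium-sensing receptor (CASR, a class C GPCR also called GPRC2A). CASR is followed by a short fragment of the vasopressin V2 receptor (AVPR2) and then by TetR and VP16 activation domain segments, which together form the tetracycline transactivator tTA. In the Tango design, the V2 tail generally serves to strengthen arrestin recruitment. Receptor activation brings in arrestin, which leads to release of tTA so that it can drive a reporter gene. The annotation leaves a small gap between the V2 fragment and TetR and does not label a protease cleavage site there, and the reporter and arrestin components are not part of this plasmid.

The construct is intended for parallel, transcription-based screening of ligands across the GPCR family by an arrestin-translocation readout that is independent of G-protein coupling. It was generated within a programme that supplies tools for understudied druggable proteins. The depositor notes that the restriction site downstream of tTA varies among vectors in the series.
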