Features (pLannotate 1.2.2; 24 found; start..end, strand, type, name):
     95..474     +  enhancer       CMV enhancer: human cytomegalovirus immediate early enhancer
    475..678     +  promoter       CMV promoter: human cytomegalovirus (CMV) immediate early promoter
    674..707     +  LTR            5' LTR (truncated) (fragment): truncated 5' long terminal repeat (LTR) from HIV-1
    723..741     +  promoter       T7 promoter: promoter for bacteriophage T7 RNA polymerase
    900..920     +  CDS            3xFLAG (fragment): three tandem FLAG® epitope tags
    933..4196    +  CDS            CASR: CASR_HUMAN - Also known as GPRC2A, PCAR1 From Homo sapiens (Human).
   4209..4289    +  CDS            AVPR2 (fragment): V2R_HUMAN - Also known as ADHR, DIR, DIR3, V2R. Experimental evidence at protein level: Swiss-Prot protein existence level 1. Receptor for arginine vasopressin. The activity of this receptor is mediated by G proteins which activate adenylate cyclase. Involved in renal water reabsorption. From Homo sapiens (Human).
   4317..4930    +  CDS            TetR (fragment): tetracycline repressor TetR; tetR from transposon Tn10; TetR binds to the tetracycline operator tetO to inhibit transcription. This inhibition can be relieved by adding tetracycline or doxycycline.
   5082..5315    +  CDS            VP16 AD: transcriptional activation domain of herpes simplex virus protein VP16 (Triezenberg et al., 1988; Cousens et al., 1989); UL48
   5356..5580    +  polyA_signal   bGH poly(A) signal: bovine growth hormone polyadenylation signal
   5584..5605    +  promoter       SV40 promoter (fragment): SV40 enhancer and early promoter
   5626..6054    +  rep_origin     f1 ori (sequence partly withheld): f1 bacteriophage origin of replication; arrow indicates direction of (+) strand synthesis
   6068..6397    +  promoter       SV40 promoter: SV40 enhancer and early promoter
   6464..7255    +  CDS            neo: KKA2_KLEPN - Also known as kan, nptII. Experimental evidence at protein level: Swiss-Prot protein existence level 1. Resistance to kanamycin, neomycin, paromomycin, ribostamycin, butirosin and gentamicin B. From Klebsiella pneumoniae.
   7279..7437    +  CDS            ble (fragment): BLE_KLEPN - Experimental evidence at protein level: Swiss-Prot protein existence level 1. Binding protein with a strong affinity to the bleomycin family of antibiotics. Binds to CL990; an antimitotic-antibiotic compound. From Klebsiella pneumoniae.
   7432..7553    +  polyA_signal   SV40 poly(A) signal: SV40 polyadenylation signal
   7626..7642    -  protein_bind   lac operator: The lac repressor binds to the lac operator to inhibit transcription in E. coli. This inhibition can be relieved by adding lactose or isopropyl-β-D-thiogalactopyranoside (IPTG). lac repressor encoded by lacI
   7650..7680    -  promoter       lac promoter: promoter for the E. coli lac operon
   7695..7716    -  protein_bind   CAP binding site: CAP binding activates transcription in the presence of cAMP. E. coli catabolite activator protein
   7729..7821    -  CDS            lacI (fragment): lac repressor; lacI; The lac repressor binds to the lac operator to inhibit transcription in E. coli. This inhibition can be relieved by adding lactose or isopropyl-β-D-thiogalactopyranoside (IPTG).
   8004..8592    -  rep_origin     ori: high-copy-number ColE1/pMB1/pBR322/pUC origin of replication
   8763..9623    -  CDS            AmpR: β-lactamase; bla; confers resistance to ampicillin, carbenicillin, and related antibiotics
   9624..9728    -  promoter       AmpR promoter: bla
   9787..9839    -  misc_feature   bom (fragment): basis of mobility region from pBR322
>Addgene plasmid #66235 | CASR-Tango | addgene full sequence | sequence record 378710 | Addgene NGS Result
ACAAGGCAAGGCTTGACCGACAATTGCATGAAGAATCTGCTTAGGGTTAGGCGTTTTGCGCTGCTTCGCG
ATGTACGGGCCAGATATACGCGTTGACATTGATTATTGACTAGTTATTAATAGTAATCAATTACGGGGTC
ATTAGTTCATAGCCCATATATGGAGTTCCGCGTTACATAACTTACGGTAAATGGCCCGCCTGGCTGACCG
CCCAACGACCCCCGCCCATTGACGTCAATAATGACGTATGTTCCCATAGTAACGCCAATAGGGACTTTCC
ATTGACGTCAATGGGTGGAGTATTTACGGTAAACTGCCCACTTGGCAGTACATCAAGTGTATCATATGCC
AAGTACGCCCCCTATTGACGTCAATGACGGTAAATGGCCCGCCTGGCATTATGCCCAGTACATGACCTTA
TGGGACTTTCCTACTTGGCAGTACATCTACGTATTAGTCATCGCTATTACCATGGTGATGCGGTTTTGGC
AGTACATCAATGGGCGTGGATAGCGGTTTGACTCACGGGGATTTCCAAGTCTCCACCCCATTGACGTCAA
TGGGAGTTTGTTTTGGCACCAAAATCAACGGGACTTTCCAAAATGTCGTAACAACTCCGCCCCATTGACG
CAAATGGGCGGTAGGCGTGTACGGTGGGAGGTCTATATAAGCAGAGCTCTCTGGCTAACTAGAGAACCCA
CTGCTTACTGGCTTATCGAAATTAATACGACTCACTATAGGGAGACCCAAGCTGGCTAGCGTTTAAACTT
AAGCTTGGTACCGAGCTCGGATCCACTAGTCCAGTGTGGTGGAATTCTGCAGATATCCAGCACAGTGGCG
GCCGCGCCACCATGAAGACGATCATCGCCCTGAGCTACATCTTCTGCCTGGTATTCGCCGACTACAAGGA
CGATGATGACGCCAGCATCGATATGGCCTTCTATTCTTGTTGCTGGGTACTTCTGGCGCTTACCTGGCAC
ACTTCTGCATATGGCCCTGACCAACGCGCCCAGAAAAAAGGCGATATAATTCTCGGGGGCTTGTTCCCTA
TCCACTTCGGCGTAGCTGCCAAGGATCAAGACTTGAAATCACGGCCAGAGTCAGTGGAGTGTATTAGGTA
CAACTTTAGGGGATTTCGGTGGCTCCAGGCTATGATTTTCGCCATTGAAGAAATCAACTCATCTCCCGCC
TTGTTGCCAAACCTGACCTTGGGCTACCGAATTTTCGATACATGCAACACTGTCTCCAAGGCTCTCGAAG
CAACCCTCAGCTTTGTCGCCCAGAATAAGATTGATTCCTTGAATCTTGATGAGTTTTGCAACTGCTCCGA
ACACATACCATCAACTATTGCCGTGGTTGGCGCCACTGGCAGTGGCGTGAGTACTGCTGTCGCAAATCTC
CTCGGTTTGTTCTACATACCTCAGGTCTCCTACGCTAGCTCCTCACGATTGCTGAGCAACAAGAACCAGT
TTAAATCATTCTTGCGCACTATCCCCAATGACGAACATCAGGCCACGGCCATGGCAGACATTATTGAATA
TTTCCGATGGAACTGGGTCGGGACAATCGCTGCCGATGATGATTATGGCCGCCCCGGTATCGAGAAGTTT
CGGGAAGAAGCCGAGGAGCGGGATATCTGCATTGATTTTAGCGAGCTGATCAGTCAGTACTCCGACGAAG
AAGAAATCCAACACGTAGTAGAGGTTATCCAGAACTCTACCGCTAAGGTGATAGTCGTGTTTTCAAGCGG
CCCAGATCTGGAGCCTTTGATCAAGGAGATCGTTCGAAGGAATATCACAGGAAAGATTTGGCTCGCTAGC
GAGGCTTGGGCAAGCAGTAGCCTTATCGCAATGCCTCAATATTTCCATGTGGTGGGGGGCACAATTGGTT
TCGCTCTGAAGGCCGGGCAGATCCCAGGGTTCAGGGAATTCCTGAAGAAGGTGCATCCTCGGAAGTCTGT
GCACAACGGATTCGCCAAGGAGTTCTGGGAGGAAACTTTTAATTGTCACCTCCAGGAGGGAGCCAAGGGA
CCTCTCCCTGTTGATACTTTCCTGAGGGGGCATGAAGAATCCGGTGATCGCTTCTCTAACTCTTCCACAG
CCTTTAGACCTCTGTGCACAGGCGATGAGAATATATCCTCCGTGGAAACCCCTTATATCGACTATACCCA
TCTTCGGATCAGCTATAACGTTTATCTCGCCGTGTACTCAATCGCCCACGCCCTGCAGGACATTTATACG
TGTCTCCCTGGGAGAGGCTTGTTTACTAACGGGTCATGCGCTGATATCAAGAAGGTTGAAGCCTGGCAGG
TGCTCAAGCATCTGAGGCATCTGAACTTCACAAATAATATGGGAGAGCAGGTCACTTTCGATGAATGTGG
TGATTTGGTCGGAAATTACAGCATTATCAATTGGCATCTGTCCCCTGAAGATGGCTCCATTGTGTTTAAA
GAAGTTGGCTACTACAATGTTTACGCTAAAAAAGGTGAGAGGCTGTTTATCAACGAGGAGAAAATACTGT
GGAGCGGATTTTCACGCGAACCCTTGACCTTTGTCTTGAGCGTTCTTCAGGTCCCCTTCTCCAATTGCTC
CCGCGACTGTCTGGCTGGCACCCGGAAAGGGATCATTGAGGGTGAACCAACCTGCTGCTTCGAGTGTGTA
GAATGCCCAGACGGTGAATACAGCGACGAAACCGACGCCTCTGCCTGTAACAAGTGCCCGGATGATTTCT
GGAGTAACGAGAATCATACATCATGTATCGCTAAAGAAATTGAGTTTCTGTCTTGGACGGAACCTTTCGG
CATAGCCCTCACCCTCTTTGCCGTTCTGGGTATCTTTCTTACCGCATTTGTACTGGGAGTGTTCATTAAG
TTCAGGAACACCCCCATCGTCAAGGCAACCAACCGGGAACTCTCCTATCTGCTCCTGTTTAGTCTTCTGT
GCTGTTTCTCATCCAGTTTGTTCTTCATCGGTGAGCCCCAGGATTGGACCTGCAGGCTCCGCCAGCCAGC
TTTTGGCATCAGTTTCGTCCTGTGCATCTCCTGCATTCTCGTAAAGACTAATAGGGTCTTGTTGGTGTTC
GAAGCCAAAATACCTACAAGTTTTCATAGGAAATGGTGGGGTCTGAATCTGCAGTTCTTGTTGGTTTTCC
TGTGCACATTCATGCAGATCGTCATCTGCGTCATTTGGCTGTATACCGCCCCCCCGTCCTCCTACCGCAA
TCAGGAGCTGGAAGACGAGATTATCTTTATCACCTGTCACGAGGGTAGCCTGATGGCGCTGGGATTTCTG
ATCGGTTACACATGTCTGCTGGCTGCAATCTGCTTTTTCTTCGCCTTCAAGAGTCGGAAACTGCCCGAGA
ATTTTAATGAGGCCAAGTTCATCACCTTCTCAATGCTTATATTCTTCATAGTTTGGATAAGTTTTATTCC
CGCCTATGCCAGTACGTATGGCAAATTCGTCAGCGCGGTCGAGGTTATCGCCATCCTGGCCGCTTCTTTT
GGCCTGTTGGCCTGTATTTTCTTTAACAAGATCTACATCATCTTGTTCAAGCCCTCAAGAAATACCATCG
AAGAAGTCAGGTGTAGTACTGCCGCACACGCCTTTAAAGTCGCCGCACGCGCCACGCTCAGGAGATCCAA
CGTCAGCAGGAAAAGGAGCTCCTCTCTCGGGGGTAGTACTGGGTCTACCCCCAGCTCCTCTATCAGCTCA
AAATCTAACTCTGAAGACCCATTCCCACAGCCCGAAAGACAGAAACAGCAACAGCCACTTGCTCTGACCC
AGCAAGAGCAGCAGCAGCAACCTCTTACATTGCCTCAACAGCAACGGAGTCAGCAGCAGCCCAGGTGTAA
GCAGAAGGTGATTTTCGGCTCCGGTACTGTGACGTTCTCACTGAGTTTTGACGAGCCACAGAAGAATGCC
ATGGCGCACAGAAACAGCACACACCAGAATAGCCTCGAAGCACAGAAATCATCTGATACACTCACAAGGC
ACCAACCCCTGCTGCCTCTCCAGTGTGGGGAAACCGATCTCGATTTGACGGTCCAGGAGACTGGACTCCA
GGGACCAGTGGGCGGCGACCAGCGGCCTGAAGTTGAGGATCCCGAGGAATTGAGCCCCGCCCTGGTGGTT
AGTTCCAGTCAGTCCTTTGTCATCTCAGGAGGAGGTAGTACCGTGACCGAAAACGTAGTCAATTCTATCG
ATACCGGTGGACGCACCCCACCCAGCCTGGGTCCCCAAGATGAGTCCTGCACCACCGCCAGCTCCTCCCT
GGCCAAGGACACTTCATCGACCGGTGAGAACCTGTACTTCCAGCTAAGATTAGATAAAAGTAAAGTGATT
AACAGCGCATTAGAGCTGCTTAATGAGGTCGGAATCGAAGGTTTAACAACCCGTAAACTCGCCCAGAAGC
TAGGTGTAGAGCAGCCTACATTGTATTGGCATGTAAAAAATAAGCGGGCTTTGCTCGACGCCTTAGCCAT
TGAGATGTTAGATAGGCACCATACTCACTTTTGCCCTTTAGAAGGGGAAAGCTGGCAAGATTTTTTACGT
AATAACGCTAAAAGTTTTAGATGTGCTTTACTAAGTCATCGCGATGGAGCAAAAGTACATTTAGGTACAC
GGCCTACAGAAAAACAGTATGAAACTCTCGAAAATCAATTAGCCTTTTTATGCCAACAAGGTTTTTCACT
AGAGAATGCATTATATGCACTCAGCGCTGTGGGGCATTTTACTTTAGGTTGCGTATTGGAAGATCAAGAG
CATCAAGTCGCTAAAGAAGAAAGGGAAACACCTACTACTGATAGTATGCCGCCATTATTACGACAAGCTA
TCGAATTATTTGATCACCAAGGTGCAGAGCCAGCCTTCTTATTCGGCCTTGAATTGATCATATGCGGATT
AGAAAAACAACTTAAATGTGAAAGTGGGTCCGCGTACAGCCGCGCGCGTACGAAAAACAATTACGGGTCT
ACCATCGAGGGCCTGCTCGATCTCCCGGACGACGACGCCCCCGAAGAGGCGGGGCTGGCGGCTCCGCGCC
TGTCCTTTCTCCCCGCGGGACACACGCGCAGACTGTCGACGGCCCCCCCGACCGATGTCAGCCTGGGGGA
CGAGCTCCACTTAGACGGCGAGGACGTGGCGATGGCGCATGCCGACGCGCTAGACGATTTCGATCTGGAC
ATGTTGGGGGACGGGGATTCCCCGGGTCCGGGATTTACCCCCCACGACTCCGCCCCCTACGGCGCTCTGG
ATATGGCCGACTTCGAGTTTGAGCAGATGTTTACCGATGCCCTTGGAATTGACGAGTACGGTGGGTAGTC
TAGAGGGCCCGTTTAAACCCGCTGATCAGCCTCGACTGTGCCTTCTAGTTGCCAGCCATCTGTTGTTTGC
CCCTCCCCCGTGCCTTCCTTGACCCTGGAAGGTGCCACTCCCACTGTCCTTTCCTAATAAAATGAGGAAA
TTGCATCGCATTGTCTGAGTAGGTGTCATTCTATTCTGGGGGGTGGGGTGGGGCAGGACAGCAAGGGGGA
GGATTGGGAAGACAATAGCAGGCATGCTGGGGATGCGGTGGGCTCTATGGCTTCTGAGGCGGAAAGAACC
AGCTGGGGCTCTAGGGGGTATCCCC
[124 nt withheld, positions 5626-5749]
C
[91 nt withheld, positions 5751-5841]
A
[49 nt withheld, positions 5843-5891]
CCTTTGACGTTGGAGTCCACGTTCTTT
[37 nt withheld, positions 5919-5955]
ACCCTATCTCGGTCTATTCTTTTGATTTATAAGGGATTTTGCCGATTTCGGCCTATTGGTTAAAAAATGA
GCTGATTTAACAAAAATTTAACGCGAATTAATTCTGTGGAATGTGTGTCAGTTAGGGTGTGGAAAGTCCC
CAGGCTCCCCAGCAGGCAGAAGTATGCAAAGCATGCATCTCAATTAGTCAGCAACCAGGTGTGGAAAGTC
CCCAGGCTCCCCAGCAGGCAGAAGTATGCAAAGCATGCATCTCAATTAGTCAGCAACCATAGTCCCGCCC
CTAACTCCGCCCATCCCGCCCCTAACTCCGCCCAGTTCCGCCCATTCTCCGCCCCATGGCTGACTAATTT
TTTTTATTTATGCAGAGGCCGAGGCCGCCTCTGCCTCTGAGCTATTCCAGAAGTAGTGAGGAGGCTTTTT
TGGAGGCCTAGGCTTTTGCAAAAAGCTCCCGGGAGCTTGTATATCCATTTTCGGATCTGATCAAGAGACA
GGATGAGGATCGTTTCGCATGATTGAACAAGATGGATTGCACGCAGGTTCTCCGGCCGCTTGGGTGGAGA
GGCTATTCGGCTATGACTGGGCACAACAGACAATCGGCTGCTCTGATGCCGCCGTGTTCCGGCTGTCAGC
GCAGGGGCGCCCGGTTCTTTTTGTCAAGACCGACCTGTCCGGTGCCCTGAATGAACTGCAGGACGAGGCA
GCGCGGCTATCGTGGCTGGCCACGACGGGCGTTCCTTGCGCAGCTGTGCTCGACGTTGTCACTGAAGCGG
GAAGGGACTGGCTGCTATTGGGCGAAGTGCCGGGGCAGGATCTCCTGTCATCTCACCTTGCTCCTGCCGA
GAAAGTATCCATCATGGCTGATGCAATGCGGCGGCTGCATACGCTTGATCCGGCTACCTGCCCATTCGAC
CACCAAGCGAAACATCGCATCGAGCGAGCACGTACTCGGATGGAAGCCGGTCTTGTCGATCAGGATGATC
TGGACGAAGAGCATCAGGGGCTCGCGCCAGCCGAACTGTTCGCCAGGCTCAAGGCGCGCATGCCCGACGG
CGAGGATCTCGTCGTGACCCATGGCGATGCCTGCTTGCCGAATATCATGGTGGAAAATGGCCGCTTTTCT
GGATTCATCGACTGTGGCCGGCTGGGTGTGGCGGACCGCTATCAGGACATAGCGTTGGCTACCCGTGATA
TTGCTGAAGAGCTTGGCGGCGAATGGGCTGACCGCTTCCTCGTGCTTTACGGTATCGCCGCTCCCGATTC
GCAGCGCATCGCCTTCTATCGCCTTCTTGACGAGTTCTTCTGAGCGGGACTCTGGGGTTCGAAATGACCG
ACCAAGCGACGCCCAACCTGCCATCACGAGATTTCGATTCCACCGCCGCCTTCTATGAAAGGTTGGGCTT
CGGAATCGTTTTCCGGGACGCCGGCTGGATGATCCTCCAGCGCGGGGATCTCATGCTGGAGTTCTTCGCC
CACCCCAACTTGTTTATTGCAGCTTATAATGGTTACAAATAAAGCAATAGCATCACAAATTTCACAAATA
AAGCATTTTTTTCACTGCATTCTAGTTGTGGTTTGTCCAAACTCATCAATGTATCTTATCATGTCTGTAT
ACCGTCGACCTCTAGCTAGAGCTTGGCGTAATCATGGTCATAGCTGTTTCCTGTGTGAAATTGTTATCCG
CTCACAATTCCACACAACATACGAGCCGGAAGCATAAAGTGTAAAGCCTGGGGTGCCTAATGAGTGAGCT
AACTCACATTAATTGCGTTGCGCTCACTGCCCGCTTTCCAGTCGGGAAACCTGTCGTGCCAGCTGCATTA
ATGAATCGGCCAACGCGCGGGGAGAGGCGGTTTGCGTATTGGGCGCTCTTCCGCTTCCTCGCTCACTGAC
TCGCTGCGCTCGGTCGTTCGGCTGCGGCGAGCGGTATCAGCTCACTCAAAGGCGGTAATACGGTTATCCA
CAGAATCAGGGGATAACGCAGGAAAGAACATGTGAGCAAAAGGCCAGCAAAAGGCCAGGAACCGTAAAAA
GGCCGCGTTGCTGGCGTTTTTCCATAGGCTCCGCCCCCCTGACGAGCATCACAAAAATCGACGCTCAAGT
CAGAGGTGGCGAAACCCGACAGGACTATAAAGATACCAGGCGTTTCCCCCTGGAAGCTCCCTCGTGCGCT
CTCCTGTTCCGACCCTGCCGCTTACCGGATACCTGTCCGCCTTTCTCCCTTCGGGAAGCGTGGCGCTTTC
TCATAGCTCACGCTGTAGGTATCTCAGTTCGGTGTAGGTCGTTCGCTCCAAGCTGGGCTGTGTGCACGAA
CCCCCCGTTCAGCCCGACCGCTGCGCCTTATCCGGTAACTATCGTCTTGAGTCCAACCCGGTAAGACACG
ACTTATCGCCACTGGCAGCAGCCACTGGTAACAGGATTAGCAGAGCGAGGTATGTAGGCGGTGCTACAGA
GTTCTTGAAGTGGTGGCCTAACTACGGCTACACTAGAAGAACAGTATTTGGTATCTGCGCTCTGCTGAAG
CCAGTTACCTTCGGAAAAAGAGTTGGTAGCTCTTGATCCGGCAAACAAACCACCGCTGGTAGCGGTGGTT
TTTTTGTTTGCAAGCAGCAGATTACGCGCAGAAAAAAAGGATCTCAAGAAGATCCTTTGATCTTTTCTAC
GGGGTCTGACGCTCAGTGGAACGAAAACTCACGTTAAGGGATTTTGGTCATGAGATTATCAAAAAGGATC
TTCACCTAGATCCTTTTAAATTAAAAATGAAGTTTTAAATCAATCTAAAGTATATATGAGTAAACTTGGT
CTGACAGTTACCAATGCTTAATCAGTGAGGCACCTATCTCAGCGATCTGTCTATTTCGTTCATCCATAGT
TGCCTGACTCCCCGTCGTGTAGATAACTACGATACGGGAGGGCTTACCATCTGGCCCCAGTGCTGCAATG
ATACCGCGAGACCCACGCTCACCGGCTCCAGATTTATCAGCAATAAACCAGCCAGCCGGAAGGGCCGAGC
GCAGAAGTGGTCCTGCAACTTTATCCGCCTCCATCCAGTCTATTAATTGTTGCCGGGAAGCTAGAGTAAG
TAGTTCGCCAGTTAATAGTTTGCGCAACGTTGTTGCCATTGCTACAGGCATCGTGGTGTCACGCTCGTCG
TTTGGTATGGCTTCATTCAGCTCCGGTTCCCAACGATCAAGGCGAGTTACATGATCCCCCATGTTGTGCA
AAAAAGCGGTTAGCTCCTTCGGTCCTCCGATCGTTGTCAGAAGTAAGTTGGCCGCAGTGTTATCACTCAT
GGTTATGGCAGCACTGCATAATTCTCTTACTGTCATGCCATCCGTAAGATGCTTTTCTGTGACTGGTGAG
TACTCAACCAAGTCATTCTGAGAATAGTGTATGCGGCGACCGAGTTGCTCTTGCCCGGCGTCAATACGGG
ATAATACCGCGCCACATAGCAGAACTTTAAAAGTGCTCATCATTGGAAAACGTTCTTCGGGGCGAAAACT
CTCAAGGATCTTACCGCTGTTGAGATCCAGTTCGATGTAACCCACTCGTGCACCCAACTGATCTTCAGCA
TCTTTTACTTTCACCAGCGTTTCTGGGTGAGCAAAAACAGGAAGGCAAAATGCCGCAAAAAAGGGAATAA
GGGCGACACGGAAATGTTGAATACTCATACTCTTCCTTTTTCAATATTATTGAAGCATTTATCAGGGTTA
TTGTCTCATGAGCGGATACATATTTGAATGTATTTAGAAAAATAAACAAATAGGGGTTCCGCGCACATTT
CCCCGAAAAGTGCCACCTGACGTCGACGGATCGGGAGATCTCCCGATCCCCTATGGTGCACTCTCAGTAC
AATCTGCTCTGATGCCGCATAGTTAAGCCAGTATCTGCTCCCTGCTTGTGTGTTGGAGGTCGCTGAGTAG
TGCGCGAGCAAAATTTAAGCTACA
