>Addgene plasmid #66235 | CASR-Tango | depositor partial sequence | sequence record 113083 | empty Tango
GACGGATCGGGAGATCTCCCGATCCCCTATGGTGCACTCTCAGTACAATCTGCTCTGATGCCGCATAGTT
AAGCCAGTATCTGCTCCCTGCTTGTGTGTTGGAGGTCGCTGAGTAGTGCGCGAGCAAAATTTAAGCTACA
ACAAGGCAAGGCTTGACCGACAATTGCATGAAGAATCTGCTTAGGGTTAGGCGTTTTGCGCTGCTTCGCG
ATGTACGGGCCAGATATACGCGTTGACATTGATTATTGACTAGTTATTAATAGTAATCAATTACGGGGTC
ATTAGTTCATAGCCCATATATGGAGTTCCGCGTTACATAACTTACGGTAAATGGCCCGCCTGGCTGACCG
CCCAACGACCCCCGCCCATTGACGTCAATAATGACGTATGTTCCCATAGTAACGCCAATAGGGACTTTCC
ATTGACGTCAATGGGTGGAGTATTTACGGTAAACTGCCCACTTGGCAGTACATCAAGTGTATCATATGCC
AAGTACGCCCCCTATTGACGTCAATGACGGTAAATGGCCCGCCTGGCATTATGCCCAGTACATGACCTTA
TGGGACTTTCCTACTTGGCAGTACATCTACGTATTAGTCATCGCTATTACCATGGTGATGCGGTTTTGGC
AGTACATCAATGGGCGTGGATAGCGGTTTGACTCACGGGGATTTCCAAGTCTCCACCCCATTGACGTCAA
TGGGAGTTTGTTTTGGCACCAAAATCAACGGGACTTTCCAAAATGTCGTAACAACTCCGCCCCATTGACG
CAAATGGGCGGTAGGCGTGTACGGTGGGAGGTCTATATAAGCAGAGCTCTCTGGCTAACTAGAGAACCCA
CTGCTTACTGGCTTATCGAAATTAATACGACTCACTATAGGGAGACCCAAGCTGGCTAGCGTTTAAACTT
AAGCTTGGTACCGAGCTCGGATCCACTAGTCCAGTGTGGTGGAATTCTGCAGATATCCAGCACAGTGGCG
GCCGCGCCACCATGAAGACGATCATCGCCCTGAGCTACATCTTCTGCCTGGTATTCGCCGACTACAAGGA
CGATGATGACGCCAGCATCGATACCGGTGGACGCACCCCACCCAGCCTGGGTCCCCAAGATGAGTCCTGC
ACCACCGCCAGCTCCTCCCTGGCCAAGGACACTTCATCGACCGGTGAGAACCTGTACTTCCAGCTAAGAT
TAGATAAAAGTAAAGTGATTAACAGCGCATTAGAGCTGCTTAATGAGGTCGGAATCGAAGGTTTAACAAC
CCGTAAACTCGCCCAGAAGCTAGGTGTAGAGCAGCCTACATTGTATTGGCATGTAAAAAATAAGCGGGCT
TTGCTCGACGCCTTAGCCATTGAGATGTTAGATAGGCACCATACTCACTTTTGCCCTTTAGAAGGGGAAA
GCTGGCAAGATTTTTTACGTAATAACGCTAAAAGTTTTAGATGTGCTTTACTAAGTCATCGCGATGGAGC
AAAAGTACATTTAGGTACACGGCCTACAGAAAAACAGTATGAAACTCTCGAAAATCAATTAGCCTTTTTA
TGCCAACAAGGTTTTTCACTAGAGAATGCATTATATGCACTCAGCGCTGTGGGGCATTTTACTTTAGGTT
GCGTATTGGAAGATCAAGAGCATCAAGTCGCTAAAGAAGAAAGGGAAACACCTACTACTGATAGTATGCC
GCCATTATTACGACAAGCTATCGAATTATTTGATCACCAAGGTGCAGAGCCAGCCTTCTTATTCGGCCTT
GAATTGATCATATGCGGATTAGAAAAACAACTTAAATGTGAAAGTGGGTCCGCGTACAGCCGCGCGCGTA
CGAAAAACAATTACGGGTCTACCATCGAGGGCCTGCTCGATCTCCCGGACGACGACGCCCCCGAAGAGGC
GGGGCTGGCGGCTCCGCGCCTGTCCTTTCTCCCCGCGGGACACACGCGCAGACTGTCGACGGCCCCCCCG
ACCGATGTCAGCCTGGGGGACGAGCTCCACTTAGACGGCGAGGACGTGGCGATGGCGCATGCCGACGCGC
TAGACGATTTCGATCTGGACATGTTGGGGGACGGGGATTCCCCGGGTCCGGGATTTACCCCCCACGACTC
CGCCCCCTACGGCGCTCTGGATATGGCCGACTTCGAGTTTGAGCAGATGTTTACCGATGCCCTTGGAATT
GACGAGTACGGTGGGTAGCTCGAGTCTAGAGGGCCCGTTTAAACCCGCTGATCAGCCTCGACTGTGCCTT
CTAGTTGCCAGCCATCTGTTGTTTGCCCCTCCCCCGTGCCTTCCTTGACCCTGGAAGGTGCCACTCCCAC
TGTCCTTTCCTAATAAAATGAGGAAATTGCATCGCATTGTCTGAGTAGGTGTCATTCTATTCTGGGGGGT
GGGGTGGGGCAGGACAGCAAGGGGGAGGATTGGGAAGACAATAGCAGGCATGCTGGGGATGCGGTGGGCT
CTATGGCTTCTGAGGCGGAAAGAACCAGCTGGGGCTCTAGGGGGTATCCCC
[124 nt withheld, positions 2502-2625]
C
[91 nt withheld, positions 2627-2717]
A
[49 nt withheld, positions 2719-2767]
CCTTTGACGTTGGAGTCCACGTTCTTT
[37 nt withheld, positions 2795-2831]
ACCCTATCTCGGTCTATTCTTTTGATTTATAAGGGATTTTGCCGATTTCGGCCTATTGGTTAAAAAATGA
GCTGATTTAACAAAAATTTAACGCGAATTAATTCTGTGGAATGTGTGTCAGTTAGGGTGTGGAAAGTCCC
CAGGCTCCCCAGCAGGCAGAAGTATGCAAAGCATGCATCTCAATTAGTCAGCAACCAGGTGTGGAAAGTC
CCCAGGCTCCCCAGCAGGCAGAAGTATGCAAAGCATGCATCTCAATTAGTCAGCAACCATAGTCCCGCCC
CTAACTCCGCCCATCCCGCCCCTAACTCCGCCCAGTTCCGCCCATTCTCCGCCCCATGGCTGACTAATTT
TTTTTATTTATGCAGAGGCCGAGGCCGCCTCTGCCTCTGAGCTATTCCAGAAGTAGTGAGGAGGCTTTTT
TGGAGGCCTAGGCTTTTGCAAAAAGCTCCCGGGAGCTTGTATATCCATTTTCGGATCTGATCAAGAGACA
GGATGAGGATCGTTTCGCATGATTGAACAAGATGGATTGCACGCAGGTTCTCCGGCCGCTTGGGTGGAGA
GGCTATTCGGCTATGACTGGGCACAACAGACAATCGGCTGCTCTGATGCCGCCGTGTTCCGGCTGTCAGC
GCAGGGGCGCCCGGTTCTTTTTGTCAAGACCGACCTGTCCGGTGCCCTGAATGAACTGCAGGACGAGGCA
GCGCGGCTATCGTGGCTGGCCACGACGGGCGTTCCTTGCGCAGCTGTGCTCGACGTTGTCACTGAAGCGG
GAAGGGACTGGCTGCTATTGGGCGAAGTGCCGGGGCAGGATCTCCTGTCATCTCACCTTGCTCCTGCCGA
GAAAGTATCCATCATGGCTGATGCAATGCGGCGGCTGCATACGCTTGATCCGGCTACCTGCCCATTCGAC
CACCAAGCGAAACATCGCATCGAGCGAGCACGTACTCGGATGGAAGCCGGTCTTGTCGATCAGGATGATC
TGGACGAAGAGCATCAGGGGCTCGCGCCAGCCGAACTGTTCGCCAGGCTCAAGGCGCGCATGCCCGACGG
CGAGGATCTCGTCGTGACCCATGGCGATGCCTGCTTGCCGAATATCATGGTGGAAAATGGCCGCTTTTCT
GGATTCATCGACTGTGGCCGGCTGGGTGTGGCGGACCGCTATCAGGACATAGCGTTGGCTACCCGTGATA
TTGCTGAAGAGCTTGGCGGCGAATGGGCTGACCGCTTCCTCGTGCTTTACGGTATCGCCGCTCCCGATTC
GCAGCGCATCGCCTTCTATCGCCTTCTTGACGAGTTCTTCTGAGCGGGACTCTGGGGTTCGAAATGACCG
ACCAAGCGACGCCCAACCTGCCATCACGAGATTTCGATTCCACCGCCGCCTTCTATGAAAGGTTGGGCTT
CGGAATCGTTTTCCGGGACGCCGGCTGGATGATCCTCCAGCGCGGGGATCTCATGCTGGAGTTCTTCGCC
CACCCCAACTTGTTTATTGCAGCTTATAATGGTTACAAATAAAGCAATAGCATCACAAATTTCACAAATA
AAGCATTTTTTTCACTGCATTCTAGTTGTGGTTTGTCCAAACTCATCAATGTATCTTATCATGTCTGTAT
ACCGTCGACCTCTAGCTAGAGCTTGGCGTAATCATGGTCATAGCTGTTTCCTGTGTGAAATTGTTATCCG
CTCACAATTCCACACAACATACGAGCCGGAAGCATAAAGTGTAAAGCCTGGGGTGCCTAATGAGTGAGCT
AACTCACATTAATTGCGTTGCGCTCACTGCCCGCTTTCCAGTCGGGAAACCTGTCGTGCCAGCTGCATTA
ATGAATCGGCCAACGCGCGGGGAGAGGCGGTTTGCGTATTGGGCGCTCTTCCGCTTCCTCGCTCACTGAC
TCGCTGCGCTCGGTCGTTCGGCTGCGGCGAGCGGTATCAGCTCACTCAAAGGCGGTAATACGGTTATCCA
CAGAATCAGGGGATAACGCAGGAAAGAACATGTGAGCAAAAGGCCAGCAAAAGGCCAGGAACCGTAAAAA
GGCCGCGTTGCTGGCGTTTTTCCATAGGCTCCGCCCCCCTGACGAGCATCACAAAAATCGACGCTCAAGT
CAGAGGTGGCGAAACCCGACAGGACTATAAAGATACCAGGCGTTTCCCCCTGGAAGCTCCCTCGTGCGCT
CTCCTGTTCCGACCCTGCCGCTTACCGGATACCTGTCCGCCTTTCTCCCTTCGGGAAGCGTGGCGCTTTC
TCATAGCTCACGCTGTAGGTATCTCAGTTCGGTGTAGGTCGTTCGCTCCAAGCTGGGCTGTGTGCACGAA
CCCCCCGTTCAGCCCGACCGCTGCGCCTTATCCGGTAACTATCGTCTTGAGTCCAACCCGGTAAGACACG
ACTTATCGCCACTGGCAGCAGCCACTGGTAACAGGATTAGCAGAGCGAGGTATGTAGGCGGTGCTACAGA
GTTCTTGAAGTGGTGGCCTAACTACGGCTACACTAGAAGAACAGTATTTGGTATCTGCGCTCTGCTGAAG
CCAGTTACCTTCGGAAAAAGAGTTGGTAGCTCTTGATCCGGCAAACAAACCACCGCTGGTAGCGGTTTTT
TTGTTTGCAAGCAGCAGATTACGCGCAGAAAAAAAGGATCTCAAGAAGATCCTTTGATCTTTTCTACGGG
GTCTGACGCTCAGTGGAACGAAAACTCACGTTAAGGGATTTTGGTCATGAGATTATCAAAAAGGATCTTC
ACCTAGATCCTTTTAAATTAAAAATGAAGTTTTAAATCAATCTAAAGTATATATGAGTAAACTTGGTCTG
ACAGTTACCAATGCTTAATCAGTGAGGCACCTATCTCAGCGATCTGTCTATTTCGTTCATCCATAGTTGC
CTGACTCCCCGTCGTGTAGATAACTACGATACGGGAGGGCTTACCATCTGGCCCCAGTGCTGCAATGATA
CCGCGAGACCCACGCTCACCGGCTCCAGATTTATCAGCAATAAACCAGCCAGCCGGAAGGGCCGAGCGCA
GAAGTGGTCCTGCAACTTTATCCGCCTCCATCCAGTCTATTAATTGTTGCCGGGAAGCTAGAGTAAGTAG
TTCGCCAGTTAATAGTTTGCGCAACGTTGTTGCCATTGCTACAGGCATCGTGGTGTCACGCTCGTCGTTT
GGTATGGCTTCATTCAGCTCCGGTTCCCAACGATCAAGGCGAGTTACATGATCCCCCATGTTGTGCAAAA
AAGCGGTTAGCTCCTTCGGTCCTCCGATCGTTGTCAGAAGTAAGTTGGCCGCAGTGTTATCACTCATGGT
TATGGCAGCACTGCATAATTCTCTTACTGTCATGCCATCCGTAAGATGCTTTTCTGTGACTGGTGAGTAC
TCAACCAAGTCATTCTGAGAATAGTGTATGCGGCGACCGAGTTGCTCTTGCCCGGCGTCAATACGGGATA
ATACCGCGCCACATAGCAGAACTTTAAAAGTGCTCATCATTGGAAAACGTTCTTCGGGGCGAAAACTCTC
AAGGATCTTACCGCTGTTGAGATCCAGTTCGATGTAACCCACTCGTGCACCCAACTGATCTTCAGCATCT
TTTACTTTCACCAGCGTTTCTGGGTGAGCAAAAACAGGAAGGCAAAATGCCGCAAAAAAGGGAATAAGGG
CGACACGGAAATGTTGAATACTCATACTCTTCCTTTTTCAATATTATTGAAGCATTTATCAGGGTTATTG
TCTCATGAGCGGATACATATTTGAATGTATTTAGAAAAATAAACAAATAGGGGTTCCGCGCACATTTCCC
CGAAAAGTGCCACCTGACGTC
