>Addgene plasmid #66235 | CASR-Tango | depositor partial sequence | sequence record 113084 | CASR
ATGGCCTTCTATTCTTGTTGCTGGGTACTTCTGGCGCTTACCTGGCACACTTCTGCATATGGCCCTGACC
AACGCGCCCAGAAAAAAGGCGATATAATTCTCGGGGGCTTGTTCCCTATCCACTTCGGCGTAGCTGCCAA
GGATCAAGACTTGAAATCACGGCCAGAGTCAGTGGAGTGTATTAGGTACAACTTTAGGGGATTTCGGTGG
CTCCAGGCTATGATTTTCGCCATTGAAGAAATCAACTCATCTCCCGCCTTGTTGCCAAACCTGACCTTGG
GCTACCGAATTTTCGATACATGCAACACTGTCTCCAAGGCTCTCGAAGCAACCCTCAGCTTTGTCGCCCA
GAATAAGATTGATTCCTTGAATCTTGATGAGTTTTGCAACTGCTCCGAACACATACCATCAACTATTGCC
GTGGTTGGCGCCACTGGCAGTGGCGTGAGTACTGCTGTCGCAAATCTCCTCGGTTTGTTCTACATACCTC
AGGTCTCCTACGCTAGCTCCTCACGATTGCTGAGCAACAAGAACCAGTTTAAATCATTCTTGCGCACTAT
CCCCAATGACGAACATCAGGCCACGGCCATGGCAGACATTATTGAATATTTCCGATGGAACTGGGTCGGG
ACAATCGCTGCCGATGATGATTATGGCCGCCCCGGTATCGAGAAGTTTCGGGAAGAAGCCGAGGAGCGGG
ATATCTGCATTGATTTTAGCGAGCTGATCAGTCAGTACTCCGACGAAGAAGAAATCCAACACGTAGTAGA
GGTTATCCAGAACTCTACCGCTAAGGTGATAGTCGTGTTTTCAAGCGGCCCAGATCTGGAGCCTTTGATC
AAGGAGATCGTTCGAAGGAATATCACAGGAAAGATTTGGCTCGCTAGCGAGGCTTGGGCAAGCAGTAGCC
TTATCGCAATGCCTCAATATTTCCATGTGGTGGGGGGCACAATTGGTTTCGCTCTGAAGGCCGGGCAGAT
CCCAGGGTTCAGGGAATTCCTGAAGAAGGTGCATCCTCGGAAGTCTGTGCACAACGGATTCGCCAAGGAG
TTCTGGGAGGAAACTTTTAATTGTCACCTCCAGGAGGGAGCCAAGGGACCTCTCCCTGTTGATACTTTCC
TGAGGGGGCATGAAGAATCCGGTGATCGCTTCTCTAACTCTTCCACAGCCTTTAGACCTCTGTGCACAGG
CGATGAGAATATATCCTCCGTGGAAACCCCTTATATCGACTATACCCATCTTCGGATCAGCTATAACGTT
TATCTCGCCGTGTACTCAATCGCCCACGCCCTGCAGGACATTTATACGTGTCTCCCTGGGAGAGGCTTGT
TTACTAACGGGTCATGCGCTGATATCAAGAAGGTTGAAGCCTGGCAGGTGCTCAAGCATCTGAGGCATCT
GAACTTCACAAATAATATGGGAGAGCAGGTCACTTTCGATGAATGTGGTGATTTGGTCGGAAATTACAGC
ATTATCAATTGGCATCTGTCCCCTGAAGATGGCTCCATTGTGTTTAAAGAAGTTGGCTACTACAATGTTT
ACGCTAAAAAAGGTGAGAGGCTGTTTATCAACGAGGAGAAAATACTGTGGAGCGGATTTTCACGCGAACC
CTTGACCTTTGTCTTGAGCGTTCTTCAGGTCCCCTTCTCCAATTGCTCCCGCGACTGTCTGGCTGGCACC
CGGAAAGGGATCATTGAGGGTGAACCAACCTGCTGCTTCGAGTGTGTAGAATGCCCAGACGGTGAATACA
GCGACGAAACCGACGCCTCTGCCTGTAACAAGTGCCCGGATGATTTCTGGAGTAACGAGAATCATACATC
ATGTATCGCTAAAGAAATTGAGTTTCTGTCTTGGACGGAACCTTTCGGCATAGCCCTCACCCTCTTTGCC
GTTCTGGGTATCTTTCTTACCGCATTTGTACTGGGAGTGTTCATTAAGTTCAGGAACACCCCCATCGTCA
AGGCAACCAACCGGGAACTCTCCTATCTGCTCCTGTTTAGTCTTCTGTGCTGTTTCTCATCCAGTTTGTT
CTTCATCGGTGAGCCCCAGGATTGGACCTGCAGGCTCCGCCAGCCAGCTTTTGGCATCAGTTTCGTCCTG
TGCATCTCCTGCATTCTCGTAAAGACTAATAGGGTCTTGTTGGTGTTCGAAGCCAAAATACCTACAAGTT
TTCATAGGAAATGGTGGGGTCTGAATCTGCAGTTCTTGTTGGTTTTCCTGTGCACATTCATGCAGATCGT
CATCTGCGTCATTTGGCTGTATACCGCCCCCCCGTCCTCCTACCGCAATCAGGAGCTGGAAGACGAGATT
ATCTTTATCACCTGTCACGAGGGTAGCCTGATGGCGCTGGGATTTCTGATCGGTTACACATGTCTGCTGG
CTGCAATCTGCTTTTTCTTCGCCTTCAAGAGTCGGAAACTGCCCGAGAATTTTAATGAGGCCAAGTTCAT
CACCTTCTCAATGCTTATATTCTTCATAGTTTGGATAAGTTTTATTCCCGCCTATGCCAGTACGTATGGC
AAATTCGTCAGCGCGGTCGAGGTTATCGCCATCCTGGCCGCTTCTTTTGGCCTGTTGGCCTGTATTTTCT
TTAACAAGATCTACATCATCTTGTTCAAGCCCTCAAGAAATACCATCGAAGAAGTCAGGTGTAGTACTGC
CGCACACGCCTTTAAAGTCGCCGCACGCGCCACGCTCAGGAGATCCAACGTCAGCAGGAAAAGGAGCTCC
TCTCTCGGGGGTAGTACTGGGTCTACCCCCAGCTCCTCTATCAGCTCAAAATCTAACTCTGAAGACCCAT
TCCCACAGCCCGAAAGACAGAAACAGCAACAGCCACTTGCTCTGACCCAGCAAGAGCAGCAGCAGCAACC
TCTTACATTGCCTCAACAGCAACGGAGTCAGCAGCAGCCCAGGTGTAAGCAGAAGGTGATTTTCGGCTCC
GGTACTGTGACGTTCTCACTGAGTTTTGACGAGCCACAGAAGAATGCCATGGCGCACAGAAACAGCACAC
ACCAGAATAGCCTCGAAGCACAGAAATCATCTGATACACTCACAAGGCACCAACCCCTGCTGCCTCTCCA
GTGTGGGGAAACCGATCTCGATTTGACGGTCCAGGAGACTGGACTCCAGGGACCAGTGGGCGGCGACCAG
CGGCCTGAAGTTGAGGATCCCGAGGAATTGAGCCCCGCCCTGGTGGTTAGTTCCAGTCAGTCCTTTGTCA
TCTCAGGAGGAGGTAGTACCGTGACCGAAAACGTAGTCAATTCT
