>Addgene plasmid #66235 | CASR-Tango | addgene partial sequence | sequence record 117106 | CMV-F 5'-CGCAAATGGGCGGTAGGCGTG-3'
TCTGGCTAACTAGAGAACCCACTGCTTACTGGCTTATCGAAATTAATACGACTCACTATAGGGAGACCCA
AGCTGGCTAGCGTTTAAACTTAAGCTTGGTACCGAGCTCGGATCCACTAGTCCAGTGTGGTGGAATTCTG
CAGATATCCAGCACAGTGGCGGCCGCGCCACCATGAAGACGATCATCGCCCTGAGCTACATCTTCTGCCT
GGTATTCGCCGACTACAAGGACGATGATGACGCCAGCATCGATATGGCCTTCTATTCTTGTTGCTGGGTA
CTTCTGGCGCTTACCTGGCACACTTCTGCATATGGCCCTGACCAACGCGCCCAGAAAAAAGGCGATATAA
TTCTCGGGGGCTTGTTCCCTATCCACTTCGGCGTAGCTGCCAAGGATCAAGACTTGAAATCACGGCCAGA
GTCAGTGGAGTGTATTAGGTACAACTTTAGGGGATTTCGGTGGCTCCAGGCTATGATTTTCGCCATTGAA
GAAATCAACTCATCTCCCGCCTTGTTGCCAAACCTGACCTTGGGCTACCGAATTTTCGATACATGCAACA
CTGTCTCCAAGGCTCTCGAAGCAACCCTCAGCTTTGTCGCCCAGAATAAGATTGATTCCTTGAATCTTGA
TGAGTTTTGCAACTGCTCCGAACACATACCATCAACTATTGCCGTGGTTGGCGCCACTGGCAGTGGCGTG
AGTACTGCTGTCGCAAATCTCCTCGGTTTGTTCTACATACCTCAGGTCTCCTACGCTAGCTCCTCACGAT
TGCTGAGCAACAAGAACCAGTTTAAATCATTCTTGCGCACTATCCCCAATGACGAACATCAGGCCACGGC
CATGGCAGACATTATTGAATATTTCCGATGGAACTGGGTCGGGACAATCGCTGCCGATGATGATTATGGC
CGCCCCGGTATCGAGAAGTTTCGGGAAGAAGCCGAGGAGCGGGATATCTGCATTGATTTTAGCGAGCTGA
TCAGTCAGTACTCCGACGAAGAAGAAATCCAACACGTAGTAGAGGTTATCCAGAACTCTACCGCTAAGG
