>Addgene plasmid #66235 | CASR-Tango | addgene partial sequence | sequence record 117762 | Tet-R 5'-GGCGAGTTTACGGGTTGTTA-3'
CTCTAATGCGCTGTTAATCACTTTACTTTTATCTAATCTTAGCTGGAAGTACAGGTTCTCACCGGTCGAT
GAAGTGTCCTTGGCCAGGGAGGAGCTGGCGGTGGTGCAGGACTCATCTTGGGGACCCAGGCTGGGTGGGG
TGCGTCCACCGGTATCGATAGAATTGACTACGTTTTCGGTCACGGTACTACCTCCTCCTGAGATGACAAA
GGACTGACTGGAACTAACCACCAGGGCGGGGCTCAATTCCTCGGGATCCTCAACTTCAGGCCGCTGGTCG
CCGCCCACTGGTCCCTGGAGTCCAGTCTCCTGGACCGTCAAATCGAGATCGGTTTCCCCACACTGGAGAG
GCAGCAGGGGTTGGTGCCTTGTGAGTGTATCAGATGATTTCTGTGCTTCGAGGCTATTCTGGTGTGTGCT
GTTTCTGTGCGCCATGGCATTCTTCTGTGGCTCGTCAAAACTCAGTGAGAACGTCACAGTACCGGAGCCG
AAAATCACCTTCTGCTTACACCTGGGCTGCTGCTGACTCCGTTGCTGTTGAGGCAATGTAAGAGGTTGCT
GCTGCTGCTCTTGCTGGGTCAGAGCAAGTGGCTGTTGCTGTTTCTGTCTTTCGGGCTGTGGGAATGGGTC
TTCAGAGTTAGATTTTGAGCTGATAGAGGAGCTGGGGGTAGACCCAGTACTACCCCCGAGAGAGGAGCTC
CTTTTCCTGCTGACGTTGGATCTCCTGAGCGTGGCGCGTGCGGCGACTTTAAAGGCGTGTGCGGCAGTAC
TACACCTGACTTCTTCGATGGTATTTCTTGAGGGCTTGAACAAGATGATGTAGATCTTGTTAAAGAAAAT
ACAGGCCAACAGGCCAAAAGAAGCGGCCAGGATGGCGATAACCTCGACCGCGCTGACGAATTTGCCATAC
GTACTGGCATAGGCGGGAATAAAACTTATCCAAACTATGAAGAATATAAGCATTGA
